Addgene plasmid #229374: pXTK137 [Linker_MCS-L2_PartType8-11]
Purpose: XanthoMoClo Golden Gate Part Plasmid for cloning, contains Linker_MCS-L2_PartType8-11
Depositing lab: Michael Springer. Depositing organization: Harvard Medical School. Publication: XanthoMoClo horizontal line A Robust Modular Cloning Genetic Toolkit for the Genera Xanthobacter and Roseixanthobacter. Soltysiak MPM, Ory ALH, Lee AD, Christophersen CE, Jalihal AP, Springer M. ACS Synth Biol. 2025 Apr 18;14(4):1173-1190. doi: 10.1021/acssynbio.4c00806. Epub 2025 Mar 13. PubMed 40080684.
Backbone
  Vector backbone: pXTK
  Vector type: Bacterial Expression
Growth in bacteria
  Bacterial resistance: Ampicillin, 100 μg/mL
  Growth temperature: 37°C
  Growth strain: DH5alpha
  Copy number: Low Copy
Gene/Insert
  Gene/Insert name: MCS-L2 Linker (alt name: Linker_MCS-L2_PartType8-11)
  Species: Synthetic
  Cloning method: Restriction Enzyme; 5′ cloning site unknown (unknown if destroyed)
Terms and licenses: Academic/Nonprofit Terms; Industry Terms: Not Available to Industry
How to cite: pXTK137 [Linker_MCS-L2_PartType8-11] was a gift from Michael Springer (Addgene plasmid # 229374 ; http://n2t.net/addgene:229374 ; RRID:Addgene_229374)
