[The description below was written by a language model from this plasmid's Addgene catalogue record and pLannotate feature annotations shown in this document.]
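Description:
pXTK137 [Linker_MCS-L2_PartType8-11] is a small Golden Gate part plasmid from the XanthoMoClo toolkit, a modular cloning system developed for genetic work in the bacterial genera Xanthobacter and Roseixanthobacter. It is built on the pXTK backbone and catalogued as a bacterial expression vector, although in practice it serves as an E. coli storage and donor plasmid for a single synthetic part rather than as an expression construct in its own right. The full sequence record is only about 1.8 kb and is almost entirely maintenance functions. These comprise a ColE1/pMB1-type origin of replication and a TEM beta-lactamase gene driven by its native bla promoter, conferring ampicillin resistance and followed by the bacteriophage fd central terminator. The annotation describes the origin as a high-copy type, whereas the catalogue entry lists the plasmid as low copy; the record does not resolve this difference.

The payload is the MCS-L2 linker, a short synthetic element that the feature table identifies as a pUC18/19-style multiple cloning site, lying in reverse orientation between the origin and the resistance cassette. The part name indicates that it spans part-type positions 8 through 11 of the toolkit's assembly scheme, so it presumably fills those slots in one piece during hierarchical Golden Gate assembly while leaving a cluster of conventional restriction sites in the assembled vector. The Type IIS recognition sites and overhangs that flank the part are not annotated, and the record does not state which enzyme releases it. No promoter, coding sequence or reporter belongs to the insert itself. Its use is as a spacer or linker module when building larger XanthoMoClo plasmids.
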