Features (pLannotate 1.2.2; 5 found; start..end, strand, type, name):
      1..589     +  rep_origin     ori: high-copy-number ColE1/pMB1/pBR322/pUC origin of replication
    628..684     -  misc_feature   MCS: pUC18/19 multiple cloning site
    762..853     +  promoter       AmpR promoter: bla
    854..1711    +  CDS            bla: BLAT_ECOLX - Experimental evidence at protein level: Swiss-Prot protein existence level 1. TEM-type are the most prevalent beta-lactamases in enterobacteria; they hydrolyze the beta-lactam bond in susceptible beta-lactam antibiotics, thus conferring resistance to penicillins and cephalosporins. TEM-3 and TEM-4 are capable of hydrolyzing cefotaxime and ceftazidime. TEM-5 is capable of hydrolyzing ceftazidime. TEM-6 is capable of hydrolyzing ceftazidime and aztreonam. TEM-8/CAZ-2, TEM- 16/CAZ-7 and TEM-24/CAZ-6 are markedly active against ceftazidime. IRT- 4 shows resistance to beta-lactamase in
   1718..1757    +  terminator     fd terminator: central terminator from bacteriophage fd (Otsuka and Kunisawa, 1982)
>Addgene plasmid #229374 | pXTK137 [Linker_MCS-L2_PartType8-11] | addgene full sequence | sequence record 464856 | Addgene NGS Result
TTGAGATCCTTTTTTTCTGCGCGTAATCTGCTGCTTGCAAACAAAAAAACCACCGCTACCAGCGGTGGTT
TGTTTGCCGGATCAAGAGCTACCAACTCTTTTTCCGAAGGTAACTGGCTTCAGCAGAGCGCAGATACCAA
ATACTGTTCTTCTAGTGTAGCCGTAGTTAGGCCACCACTTCAAGAACTCTGTAGCACCGCCTACATACCT
CGCTCTGCTAATCCTGTTACCAGTGGCTGCTGCCAGTGGCGATAAGTCGTGTCTTACCGGGTTGGACTCA
AGACGATAGTTACCGGATAAGGCGCAGCGGTCGGGCTGAACGGGGGGTTCGTGCACACAGCCCAGCTTGG
AGCGAACGACCTACACCGAACTGAGATACCTACAGCGTGAGCTATGAGAAAGCGCCACGCTTCCCGAAGG
GAGAAAGGCGGACAGGTATCCGGTAAGCGGCAGGGTCGGAACAGGAGAGCGCACGAGGGAGCTTCCAGGG
GGAAACGCCTGGTATCTTTATAGTCCTGTCGGGTTTCGCCACCTCTGACTTGAGCGTCGATTTTTGTGAT
GCTCGTCAGGGGGGCGGAGCCTATGGAAAAACGCCAGCAACGCGAGTCGGTCTCTGCTGGCGGCCGCAAG
CTTGCATGCCTGCAGGTCGACTCTAGAGGATCCCCGGGTACCGAGCTCGAATTCGCGCGGCCGCGGCCTA
GGCGGCCGAGTTGAGACCAGAGTAGCCCGCCTAATGAGCGGGCTTTTTTTTAATTCCCCTATTTGTTTAT
TTTTCTAAATACATTCAAATATGTATCCGCTCATGAGACAATAACCCTGATAAATGCTTCAATAATATTG
AAAAAGGAAGAGTATGAGCATTCAGCATTTTCGTGTGGCGCTGATTCCGTTTTTTGCGGCGTTTTGCCTG
CCGGTGTTTGCGCATCCGGAAACCCTGGTGAAAGTGAAAGATGCGGAAGATCAACTGGGTGCGCGCGTGG
GCTATATTGAACTGGATCTGAACAGCGGCAAAATTCTGGAATCTTTTCGTCCGGAAGAACGTTTTCCGAT
GATGAGCACCTTTAAAGTGCTGCTGTGCGGTGCGGTTCTGAGCCGTGTGGATGCGGGCCAGGAACAACTG
GGCCGTCGTATTCATTATAGCCAGAACGATCTGGTGGAATATAGCCCGGTGACCGAAAAACATCTGACCG
ATGGCATGACCGTGCGTGAACTGTGCAGCGCGGCGATTACCATGAGCGATAACACCGCGGCGAACCTGCT
GCTGACGACCATTGGCGGTCCGAAAGAACTGACCGCGTTTCTGCATAACATGGGCGATCATGTGACCCGT
CTGGATCGTTGGGAACCGGAACTGAACGAAGCGATTCCGAACGATGAACGTGATACCACCATGCCGGCAG
CAATGGCGACCACCCTGCGTAAACTGCTGACGGGTGAGCTGCTGACCCTGGCAAGCCGCCAGCAACTGAT
TGATTGGATGGAAGCGGATAAAGTGGCGGGTCCGCTGCTGCGTAGCGCGCTGCCGGCTGGCTGGTTTATT
GCGGATAAAAGCGGTGCGGGCGAACGTGGCAGCCGTGGCATTATTGCGGCGCTGGGCCCGGATGGTAAAC
CGAGCCGTATTGTGGTGATTTATACCACCGGCAGCCAGGCGACGATGGATGAACGTAACCGTCAGATTGC
GGAAATTGGCGCGAGCCTGATTAAACATTGGTAAACCGATACAATTAAAGGCTCCTTTTGGAGCCTTTTT
TTTTGGACGACCCTTGTCAGATCAAAGGATCTTC
